Addgene plasmid #172918: pGP-JFRC59-13XLexAop2-IVS-Syn21-op1-jGCaMP7c-T2A-tdTomato-p10
Purpose: LexA activated transgene coexpression of protein calcium sensor and tdTomato under the hsp70 promoter in D. melanogaster
Depositing lab: GENIE Project. Depositing organization: HHMI, Janelia Research Campus.
Backbone
  Vector backbone: pJFRC59
  Backbone manufacturer: Gerald Rubin
  Vector type: Insect Expression
Growth in bacteria
  Bacterial resistance: Ampicillin, 100 μg/mL
  Growth temperature: 37°C
  Growth strain: NEB Stable
  Copy number: Low Copy
Gene/Insert
  Gene/Insert name: jGCaMP7c-T2A-tdTomato (alt names: jGCaMP7c-T2A-tdTomato insert; variant 1513)
  Species: Synthetic
  Insert size (bp): 2832
  Promoter: hsp70
  Tag / fusion protein: 6xHis (N terminal on insert); T2A-tdTomato (C terminal on insert)
  Cloning method: Gibson Cloning
  Sequencing primers: 5′ CTACTGAAATCTGCCAA; 3′ GGCGTTTACAGCATTT
Terms and licenses: Academic/Nonprofit Terms; Industry Terms: Not Available to Industry
How to cite: pGP-JFRC59-13XLexAop2-IVS-Syn21-op1-jGCaMP7c-T2A-tdTomato-p10 was a gift from GENIE Project (Addgene plasmid # 172918 ; http://n2t.net/addgene:172918 ; RRID:Addgene_172918)
