[The description below was written by a language model from this plasmid's Addgene catalogue record and pLannotate feature annotations shown in this document.]
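Description:
pGP-JFRC59-13XLexAop2-IVS-Syn21-op1-jGCaMP7c-T2A-tdTomato-p10 is a Drosophila melanogaster transgenesis and expression plasmid built on the pJFRC59 backbone. It is propagated in E. coli under ampicillin selection (β-lactamase with its own promoter). The feature table annotates a ColE1/pUC-type origin, although the catalogue lists the plasmid as low copy. For fly work, the backbone carries a φC31 attB site, which allows integrase-mediated insertion into a genomic attP landing site. It also carries the mini-white eye-colour marker for identifying transformants.

The payload is a LexA-responsive expression cassette. As the name indicates, thirteen LexA operator copies (13XLexAop2) lie upstream of the Drosophila hsp70 promoter, so transcription depends on a LexA-based transactivator supplied by a driver line. The operator array itself was not picked up in the automated annotation. Downstream come a modified myosin heavy chain intron (IVS) and, per the name, the Syn21 translational enhancer, both of which are used to boost expression.

The 2.8 kb synthetic insert encodes the calcium indicator jGCaMP7c (variant 1513) with an N-terminal 6xHis tag; the annotation tool labels it as GCaMP2 by homology. It is followed by a T2A self-cleaving peptide and tdTomato, so the green calcium sensor and a calcium-independent red fluorescent protein are made as separate proteins from one transcript. The name specifies a p10 terminator from AcMNPV baculovirus, and the reverse-strand P74 fragment at the 3′ end probably reflects that viral region.

The construct is intended for LexA-driven calcium imaging in defined fly cell populations. The co-expressed tdTomato could plausibly serve as a structural or normalisation reference, though the record does not state this use.
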