Features (pLannotate 1.2.2; 12 found; start..end, strand, type, name):
     22..126     +  promoter       AmpR promoter: bla
    127..987     +  CDS            AmpR: β-lactamase; bla; confers resistance to ampicillin, carbenicillin, and related antibiotics
   1158..1746    +  rep_origin     ori: high-copy-number ColE1/pMB1/pBR322/pUC origin of replication
   1833..1902    +  protein_bind   attB: attB site for the φC31 integrase (Groth et al., 2000) phage φC31 integrase
   2118..6237    +  gene           mini-white: white; This modified version of the white gene lacks part of the first intron.
   6242..6397    +  CDS            YPB1_ECOLX (fragment): Protein predicted: Swiss-Prot protein existence level 4. From Escherichia coli.
   6479..6498    -  misc_feature   MCS (fragment): pUC18/19 multiple cloning site
   6881..7119    +  promoter       hsp70 promoter: Drosophila melanogaster hsp70Bb promoter
   7134..7200    +  intron         Mhc intron: modified Drosophila myosin heavy chain intron 16 (Pfeiffer et al., 2010)
   7233..8579    +  CDS            GCaMP2: GCaMP2 is a basic (constitutively fluorescent) green fluorescent protein published in 2006, derived from Aequorea victoria.
   8634..10058   +  CDS            tdTomato: tdTomato is a basic (constitutively fluorescent) orange fluorescent protein published in 2004, derived from Discosoma sp.. It is reported to be a somewhat slowly-maturing tandem dimer with low acid sensitivity.
  10092..10748   -  CDS            P74 (fragment): PIF0_NPVAC - Experimental evidence at protein level: Swiss-Prot protein existence level 1. Plays an essential role for oral infectivity of occlusion- derived virus (ODV) and functions also in host midgut attachment and fusion by binding to a specific host receptor. From Autographa californica nuclear polyhedrosis virus (AcMNPV).
>Addgene plasmid #172918 | pGP-JFRC59-13XLexAop2-IVS-Syn21-op1-jGCaMP7c-T2A-tdTomato-p10 | addgene full sequence | sequence record 343805 | Addgene NGS Result
GGCACTTTTCGGGGAAATGTGCGCGGAACCCCTATTTGTTTATTTTTCTAAATACATTCAAATATGTATC
CGCTCATGAGACAATAACCCTGATAAATGCTTCAATAATATTGAAAAAGGAAGAGTATGAGTATTCAACA
TTTCCGTGTCGCCCTTATTCCCTTTTTTGCGGCATTTTGCCTTCCTGTTTTTGCTCACCCAGAAACGCTG
GTGAAAGTAAAAGATGCTGAAGATCAGTTGGGTGCACGAGTGGGTTACATCGAACTGGATCTCAACAGCG
GTAAGATCCTTGAGAGTTTTCGCCCCGAAGAACGTTTTCCAATGATGAGCACTTTTAAAGTTCTGCTATG
TGGCGCGGTATTATCCCGTATTGACGCCGGGCAAGAGCAACTCGGTCGCCGCATACACTATTCTCAGAAT
GACTTGGTTGAGTACTCACCAGTCACAGAAAAGCATCTTACGGATGGCATGACAGTAAGAGAATTATGCA
GTGCTGCCATAACCATGAGTGATAACACTGCGGCCAACTTACTTCTGACAACGATCGGAGGACCGAAGGA
GCTAACCGCTTTTTTGCACAACATGGGGGATCATGTAACTCGCCTTGATCGTTGGGAACCGGAGCTGAAT
GAAGCCATACCAAACGACGAGCGTGACACCACGATGCCTGTAGCAATGGCAACAACGTTGCGCAAACTAT
TAACTGGCGAACTACTTACTCTAGCTTCCCGGCAACAATTAATAGACTGGATGGAGGCGGATAAAGTTGC
AGGACCACTTCTGCGCTCGGCCCTTCCGGCTGGCTGGTTTATTGCTGATAAATCTGGAGCCGGTGAGCGT
GGGTCTCGCGGTATCATTGCAGCACTGGGGCCAGATGGTAAGCCCTCCCGTATCGTAGTTATCTACACGA
CGGGGAGTCAGGCAACTATGGATGAACGAAATAGACAGATCGCTGAGATAGGTGCCTCACTGATTAAGCA
TTGGTAACTGTCAGACCAAGTTTACTCATATATACTTTAGATTGATTTAAAACTTCATTTTTAATTTAAA
AGGATCTAGGTGAAGATCCTTTTTGATAATCTCATGACCAAAATCCCTTAACGTGAGTTTTCGTTCCACT
GAGCGTCAGACCCCGTAGAAAAGATCAAAGGATCTTCTTGAGATCCTTTTTTTCTGCGCGTAATCTGCTG
CTTGCAAACAAAAAAACCACCGCTACCAGCGGTGGTTTGTTTGCCGGATCAAGAGCTACCAACTCTTTTT
CCGAAGGTAACTGGCTTCAGCAGAGCGCAGATACCAAATACTGTTCTTCTAGTGTAGCCGTAGTTAGGCC
ACCACTTCAAGAACTCTGTAGCACCGCCTACATACCTCGCTCTGCTAATCCTGTTACCAGTGGCTGCTGC
CAGTGGCGATAAGTCGTGTCTTACCGGGTTGGACTCAAGACGATAGTTACCGGATAAGGCGCAGCGGTCG
GGCTGAACGGGGGGTTCGTGCACACAGCCCAGCTTGGAGCGAACGACCTACACCGAACTGAGATACCTAC
AGCGTGAGCTATGAGAAAGCGCCACGCTTCCCGAAGGGAGAAAGGCGGACAGGTATCCGGTAAGCGGCAG
GGTCGGAACAGGAGAGCGCACGAGGGAGCTTCCAGGGGGAAACGCCTGGTATCTTTATAGTCCTGTCGGG
TTTCGCCACCTCTGACTTGAGCGTCGATTTTTGTGATGCTCGTCAGGGGGGCGGAGCCTATGGAAAAACG
CCAGCAACGCGGCCTTTTTACGGTTCCTGGCCTTTTGCTGGCCTTTTGCTCACATGTTACCGTCGACGAT
GTAGGTCACGGTCTCGAAGCCGCGGTGCGGGTGCCAGGGCGTGCCCTTGGGCTCCCCGGGCGCGTACTCC
ACCTCACCCATCTGGTCCATCATGATGAACGGGTCGAGGTGGCGGTAGTTGATCCCGGCGAACGCGCGGC
GCACCGGGAAGCCCTCGCCCTCGAAACCGCTGGGCGCGGTGGTCACGGTGAGCACGGGACGTGCGACGGC
GTCGGCGGGTGCGGATACGCGGGGCAGCGTCAGCGGGTTCTCGACGGTCACGGCGGGCATGTCGACAAGC
CGAACATATGGGCGCGCCTAGTATGTATGTAAGTTAATAAAACCCATTTTTGCGGAAAGTAGATAAAAAA
AACATTTTTTTTTTTTACTGCACTGGATATCATTGAACTTATCTGATCAGTTTTAAATTTACTTCGATCC
AAGGGTATTTGATGTACCAGGTTCTTTCGATTACCTCTCACTCAAAATGACATTCCACTCAAAGTCAGCG
CTGTTTGCCTCCTTCTCTGTCCACAGAAATATCGCCGTCTCTTTCGCCGCTGCGTCCGCTATCTCTTTCG
CCACCGTTTGTAGCGTTACGTAGCGTCAATGTCCGCCTTCAGTTGCATTTTGTCAGCGGTTTCGTGACGA
AGCTCCAAGCGGTTTACGCCATCAATTAAACACAAAGTGCTGTGCCAAAACTCCTCTCGCTTCTTATTTT
TGTTTGTTTTTTGAGTGATTGGGGTGGTGATTGGTTTTGGGTGGGTAAGCAGGGGAAAGTGTGAAAAATC
CCGGCAATGGGCCAAGAGGATCAGGAGCTATTAATTCGCGGAGGCAGCAAACACCCATCTGCCGAGCATC
TGAACAATGTGAGTAGTACATGTGCATACATCTTAAGTTCACTTGATCTATAGGAACTGCGATTGCAACA
TCAAATTGTCTGCGGCGTGAGAACTGCGACCCACAAAAATCCCAAACCGCAATTGCACAAACAAATAGTG
ACACGAAACAGATTATTCTGGTAGCTGTTCTCGCTATATAAGACAATTTTTGAGATCATATCATGATCAA
GACATCTAAAGGCATTCATTTTCGACTATATTCTTTTTTACAAAAAATATAACAACCAGATATTTTAAGC
TGATCCTAGATGCACAAAAAATAAATAAAAGTATAAACCTACTTCGTAGGATACTTCGGGGTACTTTTTG
TTCGGGGTTAGATGAGCATAACGCTTGTAGTTGATATTTGAGATCCCCTATCATTGCAGGGTGACAGCGG
AGCGGCTTCGCAGAGCTGCATTAACCAGGGCTTCGGGCAGGCCAAAAACTACGGCACGCTCCGGCCACCC
AGTCCGCCGGAGGACTCCGGTTCAGGGAGCGGCCAACTAGCCGAGAACCTCACCTATGCCTGGCACAATA
TGGACATCTTTGGGGCGGTCAATCAGCCGGGCTCCGGATGGCGGCAGCTGGTCAACCGGACACGCGGACT
ATTCTGCAACGAGCGACACATACCGGCGCCCAGGAAACATTTGCTCAAGAACGGTGAGTTTCTATTCGCA
GTCGGCTGATCTGTGTGAAATCTTAATAAAGGGTCCAATTACCAATTTGAAACTCAGTTTGCGGCGTGGC
CTATCCGGGCGAACTTTTGGCCGTGATGGGCAGTTCCGGTGCCGGAAAGACGACCCTGCTGAATGCCCTT
GCCTTTCGATCGCCGCAGGGCATCCAAGTATCGCCATCCGGGATGCGACTGCTCAATGGCCAACCTGTGG
ACGCCAAGGAGATGCAGGCCAGGTGCGCCTATGTCCAGCAGGATGACCTCTTTATCGGCTCCCTAACGGC
CAGGGAACACCTGATTTTCCAAGCCATGGTGCGGATGCCACGACATCTGACCTATCGGCAGCGAGTGGCC
CGCGTGGATCAGGTGATCCAGGAGCTTTCGCTCAGCAAATGTCAGCACACGATCATCGGTGTGCCCGGCA
GGGTGAAAGGTCTGTCCGGCGGAGAAAGGAAGCGTCTGGCATTCGCCTCCGAGGCTCTAACCGATCCGCC
GCTTCTGATCTGCGATGAGCCCACCTCCGGACTGGACTCCTTTACCGCCCACAGCGTCGTCCAGGTGCTG
AAGAAGCTGTCGCAGAAGGGCAAGACCGTCATCCTGACCATTCATCAGCCGTCTTCCGAGCTGTTTGAGC
TCTTTGACAAGATCCTTCTGATGGCCGAGGGCAGGGTAGCTTTCTTGGGCACTCCCAGCGAAGCCGTCGA
CTTCTTTTCCTAGTGAGTTCGATGTGTTTATTAAGGGTATCTAGTATTACATAACATCTCAACTCCTATC
CAGCGTGGGTGCCCAGTGTCCTACCAACTACAATCCGGCGGACTTTTACGTACAGGTGTTGGCCGTTGTG
CCCGGACGGGAGATCGAGTCCCGTGATCGGATCGCCAAGATATGCGACAATTTTGCCATTAGCAAAGTAG
CCCGGGATATGGAGCAGTTGTTGGCCACCAAAAATCTGGAGAAGCCACTGGAGCAGCCGGAGAATGGGTA
CACCTACAAGGCCACCTGGTTCATGCAGTTCCGGGCGGTCCTGTGGCGATCCTGGCTGTCGGTGCTCAAG
GAACCACTCCTCGTAAAAGTGCGACTTATTCAGACAACGGTGAGTGGTTCCAGTGGAAACAAATGATATA
ACGCTTACAATTCTTGGAAACAAATTCGCTAGATTTTAGATAGAATTGCCTGATTCCACACCCTTCTTAG
TTTTTTTCAATGAGATGTATAGTTTATAGTTTTGCAGAAGATAAATAAATTTCATTTAACTCGCGAATAT
TAATGAGATGCGAGTAACATTTTAATTTGCAGATGGTTGCCATCTTGATTGGCCTCATCTTTTTGGGCCA
ACAACTCACGCAAGTGGGTGTGATGAATATCAACGGAGCCATCTTCCTCTTCCTGACCAACATGACCTTT
CAAAACGTCTTTGCCACGATAAATGTAAGTCATGTTTAGAATACATTTGCATTTCAATAATTTACTAACT
TTCTAATGAATCGATTCGATTTAGGTGTTCACCTCAGAGCTGCCAGTTTTTATGAGGGAGGCCCGAAGTC
GACTTTATCGCTGTGACACATACTTTCTGGGCAAAACGATTGCCGAATTGCCGCTTTTTCTCACAGTGCC
ACTGGTCTTCACGGCGATTGCCTATCCGATGATCGGACTGCGGGCCGGAGTGCTGCACTTCTTCAACTGC
CTGGCGCTGGTCACTCTGGTGGCCAATGTGTCAACGTCCTTCGGATATCTAATATCCTGCGCCAGCTCCT
CGACCTCGATGGCGCTGTCTGTGGGTCCGCCGGTTATCATACCATTCCTGCTCTTTGGCGGCTTCTTCTT
GAACTCGGGCTCGGTGCCAGTATACCTCAAATGGTTGTCGTACCTCTCATGGTTCCGTTACGCCAACGAG
GGTCTGCTGATTAACCAATGGGCGGACGTGGAGCCGGGCGAAATTAGCTGCACATCGTCGAACACCACGT
GCCCCAGTTCGGGCAAGGTCATCCTGGAGACGCTTAACTTCTCCGCCGCCGATCTGCCGCTGGACTACGT
GGGTCTGGCCATTCTCATCGTGAGCTTCCGGGTGCTCGCATATCTGGCTCTAAGACTTCGGGCCCGACGC
AAGGAGTAGCCGACATATATCCGAAATAACTGCTTGTTTTTTTTTTTTACCATTATTACCATCGTGTTTA
CTGTTTATTGCCCCCTCAAAAAGCTAATGTAATTATATTTGTGCCAATAAAAACAAGATATGACCTATAG
AATACAAGTATTTCCCCTTCGAACATCCCCACAAGTAGACTTTGGATTTGTCTTCTAACCAAAAGACTTA
CACACCTGCATACCTTACATCAAAAACTCGTTTATCGCTACATAAAACACCGGGATATATTTTTTATATA
CATACTTTTCAAATCGCGCGCCCTCTTCATAATTCACCTCCACCACACCACGTTTCGTAGTTGCTCTTTC
GCTGTCTCCCACCCGCTCTCCGCAACACATTCACCTTTTGTTCGACGACCTTGGAGCGACTGTCGTTAGT
TCCGCGCGATTCGGTTCGCTCAAATGGTTCCGAGTGGTTCATTTCGTCTCAATAGAAATTAGTAATAAAT
ATTTGTATGTACAATTTATTTGCTCCAATATATTTGTATATATTTCCCTCACAGCTATATTTATTCTAAT
TTAATATTATGACTTTTTAAGGTAATTTTTTGTGACCTGTTCGGAGTGATTAGCGTTACAATTTGAACTG
AAAGTGACATCCAGTGTTTGTTCCTTGTGTAGATGCATCTCAAAAAAATGGTGGGCATAATAGTGTTGTT
TATATATATCAAAAATAACAACTATAATAATAAGAATACATTTAATTTAGAAAATGCTTGGATTTCACTG
GAACTAGGGCGCGCCTCCGGAACATAATGGTGCAGGGCGCTGACTTCCGCGTTTCCAGACTTTACGAAAC
ACGGAAACCGAAGACCATTCATGTTGTTGCTCAGGTCGCAGACGTTTTGCAGCAGCAGTCGCTTCACGTT
CGCTCGCGTATCGGTGATTCATTCTGCTAACCAGTAAGGCAACCCCGCCAGCCTAGCCGGGTCCTCAACG
ACAGGAGCACGATCATGCGCACCCGTGGCCAGGGCCGCAAGCTTGCATGCCTGCAGGTTACTGTACATCC
ATACAGTAAGTACTGTACATCCATACAGTAAGTACTGTACATCCATACAGTAAGTACTGTACATCCATAC
AGTAAGTACTGTACATCCATACAGTAAGCGGAGACTCTAGCCCTAGGGCATGCCTGCAGGTTACTGTACA
TCCATACAGTAAGTACTGTACATCCATACAGTAAGTACTGTACATCCATACAGTAAGCGGAGACTCTAGC
GCTAGCGCATGCCTGCAGGTTACTGTACATCCATACAGTAAGTACTGTACATCCATACAGTAAGTACTGT
ACATCCATACAGTAAGTACTGTACATCCATACAGTAAGTACTGTACATCCATACAGTAAGCGGAGACTCT
AGCACTAGTGACGTCGAGCGCCGGAGTATAAATAGAGGCGCTTCGTCTACGGAGCGACAATTCAATTCAA
ACAAGCAAAGTGAACACGTCGCTAAGCGAAAGCTAAGCAAATAAACAAGCGCAGCTGAACAAGCTAAACA
ATCTGCAGTAAAGTGCAAGTTAAAGTGAATCAATTAAAAGTAACCAGCAACCAAGTAAATCAACTGCAAC
TACTGAAATCTGCCAAGAAGTAATTATTGAATACAAGAAGAGAACTCTGAATAGATCTAAAAGGTAGGTT
CAACCACTGATGCCTAGGCACACCGAAACGACTAACCCTAATTCTTATCCTTTACTTCAGGCGGCCGCAA
CTTAAAAAAAAAAATCAAAATGGGCTCTCATCATCACCACCACCACGGCATGGCAAGTATGACCGGAGGC
CAGCAGATGGGACGAGACCTGTACGATGACGATGACAAGGATCTGGCCACCATGGTCGATAGCTCTCGCC
GCAAATGGAACAAGACCGGCCACGCCGTCCGGGCCATTGGACGTCTGAGCTCGCAGCCAAACGTCTACAT
CAAAGCGGACAAACAGAAGAACGGCATAAAGGCAAACTTCAAGATCCGACATAATATCGAAGATGGCGGT
GTCCAATTGGCGTACCACTACCAGCAGAACACCCCAATCGGTGATGGTCCGGTCTTGCTTCCCGATAATC
ATTATCTGAGCGTCCAGTCCAAGCTGTCCAAGGATCCGAATGAGAAGAGGGACCACATGGTGCTGCTGGA
GTTCGTGACCGCCGCAGGTATAACTCTGGGCATGGATGAACTTTACAAAGGCGGGACTGGTGGCTCCATG
GTTTCGAAGGGCGAGGAGTTGTTTACCGGTGTGGTGCCCATTCTGGTCGAGCTGGATGGCGACGTGAATG
GGCATAAGTTCTCCGTTTCCGGCGAGGGTGAGGGCGACGCCACATACGGAAAGCTGACCCTGAAGTTTAT
TTGCACGACAGGAAAGCTGCCGGTTCCCTGGCCGACCCTCGTAACTACGCTGACCTATGGCGTGCAGTGC
TTCTCTCGGTACCCGGATCATATGAAGCAGCATGATTTCTTCAAATCCGCTATGCCGGAAGGTTACATCC
AGGAGCGCACAATCTTCTTCAAAGACGATGGAAACTATAAAACCCGCGCTGAAGTGAAGTTTGAGGGAGA
CACACTAGTGAATCGTATCGAATTAAAAGGAATCGATTTCAAAGAGGACGGAAATATCCTGGGACACAAG
TTGGAGTATAACCTACCAGATCAGCTGACAGAAGAGCAAATCGCCGAGTTCAAGGAAGCCTTTTCTCTCT
TCGACAAGGATGGCGACGGCACGATCACAACGAAGGAGCTGGGAACTGTGATGCGATCTCTCGGACAAAA
TCCGACTGAAGCCGAACTACAGGATATGATTAACGAAGTGGATGCCGATGGTGACGGTACGATAGATTTC
CCCGAGTTCTTGACGATGATGGCCCGGAAGGGCTCATATAGAGATTCAGAGGAGGAGATTCGGGAGGCTT
TCGGGGTGTTTGATAAGGACGGCAATGGATACATTAGTGCTGCTGAACTGCGTCATGTTATGAATAACCT
CGGAGAGAAGCTTACCGATGAAGAGGTGGACGAAATGATCAGAGAGGCGGACATCGACGGAGATGGCCAG
GTGAACTATGAGGAATTTGTGCAGATGATGACCGCGAAGGAGGGTCGCGGATCGCTGCTGACCTGCGGCG
ACGTGGAGGAAAACCCCGGCCCCGTTAGCAAGGGTGAAGAGGTGATTAAAGAATTCATGCGTTTTAAAGT
ACGCATGGAGGGTAGCATGAACGGTCATGAGTTTGAGATCGAGGGCGAAGGCGAAGGTCGTCCGTACGAG
GGTACGCAGACCGCTAAACTGAAAGTAACCAAAGGCGGTCCTCTGCCGTTCGCGTGGGACATCCTGTCCC
CGCAGTTTATGTATGGTTCCAAGGCCTACGTCAAACACCCAGCCGATATCCCGGACTACAAGAAGCTGTC
TTTCCCGGAGGGTTTCAAGTGGGAGCGTGTAATGAACTTTGAGGACGGTGGCCTGGTTACCGTCACCCAG
GATAGCTCTCTGCAAGATGGCACCCTGATCTACAAGGTGAAGATGCGTGGTACGAACTTTCCGCCGGATG
GCCCGGTGATGCAGAAAAAGACGATGGGATGGGAAGCATCTACCGAGCGCCTGTATCCGCGTGACGGTGT
TCTGAAAGGTGAGATCCACCAGGCGCTGAAACTGAAGGACGGCGGTCACTACCTGGTTGAATTTAAGACG
ATCTATATGGCTAAAAAGCCGGTTCAACTGCCAGGTTACTACTACGTGGACACCAAACTGGATATCACGT
CTCACAACGAAGATTATACCATCGTCGAACAGTATGAACGTAGCGAGGGCCGTCACCACCTGTTCCTGGG
CCACGGTACTGGTTCTACGGGTTCTGGTTCCTCTGGCACTGCGTCTTCCGAAGACAACAACATGGCGGTG
ATCAAAGAGTTCATGAGGTTCAAAGTACGTATGGAAGGTTCTATGAACGGCCATGAGTTCGAGATTGAAG
GTGAGGGCGAGGGTCGCCCATACGAGGGCACTCAGACCGCAAAGCTGAAAGTTACCAAAGGTGGCCCACT
GCCTTTTGCGTGGGATATCCTGTCTCCGCAGTTCATGTACGGTTCCAAAGCCTACGTAAAACACCCGGCA
GACATCCCGGATTACAAAAAGCTGTCCTTCCCAGAGGGCTTCAAATGGGAACGTGTTATGAATTTCGAAG
ATGGCGGCCTGGTCACTGTTACGCAGGACAGCAGCCTGCAAGACGGTACTCTGATTTACAAAGTGAAAAT
GCGTGGCACTAACTTCCCGCCTGACGGTCCAGTAATGCAGAAGAAAACTATGGGCTGGGAAGCTAGCACC
GAACGTCTGTACCCGCGCGACGGTGTGCTGAAAGGCGAGATTCACCAGGCCCTGAAGCTGAAGGATGGTG
GTCACTATCTGGTTGAGTTCAAAACTATCTACATGGCAAAAAAGCCTGTACAACTGCCGGGCTATTACTA
CGTTGACACTAAACTGGACATCACCTCCCACAACGAGGATTATACTATTGTTGAACAGTACGAGCGTTCT
GAAGGTCGCCATCATCTGTTTCTGTATGGTATGGACGAACTGTATAAATAAGGTGTACAAATCTAGAATG
AATCGTTTTTAAAATAACAAATCAATTGTTTTATAATATTCGTACGATTCTTTGATTATGTAATAAAATG
TGATCATTAGGAAGATTACGAAAAATATAAAAAATATGAGTTCTGTGTGTATAACAAATGCTGTAAACGC
CACAATTGTGTTTGTTGCAAATAAACCCATGATTATTTGATTAAAATTGTTGTTTTCTTTGTTCATAGAC
AATAGTGTGTTTTGCCTAAACGTGTACTGCATAAACTCCATGCGAGTGTATAGCGAGCTAGTGGCTAACG
CTTGCCCCACCAAAGTAGATTCGTCAAAATCCTCAATTTCATCACCCTCCTCCAAGTTTAACATTTGGCC
GTCGGAATTAACTTCTAAAGATGCCACATAATCTAATAAATGAAATAGAGATTCAAACGTGGCGTCATCG
TCCGTTTCGACCATTTCCGAAAAGAACTCGGGCATAAACTCTATGATTTCTCTGGACGTGGTGTTGTCGA
AACTCTCAAAGTACGCAGTCAGGAACGTGCGCGACATGTCGTCGGGAAACTCGCGCGGAAACATGTTGTT
GTAACCGAACGGGTCCCATAGCGCCAAAACCAAATCTGCCAGCGTCAATAGAATGAGCACGATGCCGACA
ATGGAGCTGGCTTGGATAGCGATTCGAGTTAACGGCCGGCCGTTTAAACGAATTCTTGAAGACGAAAGGG
CCTCGTGATACGCCTATTTTTATAGGTTAATGTCATGATAATAATGGTTTCTTAGACTCAGGT
